Addgene plasmid #125684: pADSL-2XStrep
Purpose: expresses human ADSL protein with a C-terminal 2XStrep affinity tag
Depositing lab: Stephen Benkovic. Depositing organization: Pennsylvania State University. Publication: Mapping Post-Translational Modifications of de Novo Purine Biosynthetic Enzymes: Implications for Pathway Regulation. Liu C, Knudsen GM, Pedley AM, He J, Johnson JL, Yaron TM, Cantley LC, Benkovic SJ. J Proteome Res. 2019 May 3;18(5):2078-2087. doi: 10.1021/acs.jproteome.8b00969. Epub 2019 Apr 18. PubMed 30964683.
Backbone
  Vector backbone: pCI-neo
  Backbone manufacturer: Clontech
  Backbone size w/o insert (bp): 5472
  Total vector size (bp): 7028
  Modifications to backbone: addition of 2X Strep-tag II by restriction cloning at the end of the MCS
  Vector type: Mammalian Expression
  Selectable markers: Neomycin (select with G418)
Growth in bacteria
  Bacterial resistance: Ampicillin, 100 μg/mL
  Growth temperature: 37°C
  Growth strain: DH5alpha
  Copy number: Unknown
Gene/Insert
  Gene/Insert name: ADSL (alt names: ASL; adenylosuccinate lyase)
  Species: H. sapiens (human)
  Insert size (bp): 1452
  GenBank ID: NM_000026
  Entrez Gene: ADSL (a.k.a. AMPS, ASASE, ASL)
  Promoter: CMV
  Tag / fusion protein: 2X Strep-Tag II (C terminal on backbone)
  Cloning method: Restriction Enzyme; 5′ cloning site EcoRI (not destroyed); 3′ cloning site XmaI (not destroyed)
  Sequencing primers: 5′ GAC ATC CAC TTT GCC TTT CT
Terms and licenses: Academic/Nonprofit Terms; Industry Terms: Not Available to Industry
How to cite: pADSL-2XStrep was a gift from Stephen Benkovic (Addgene plasmid # 125684 ; http://n2t.net/addgene:125684 ; RRID:Addgene_125684)
