[The description below was written by a language model from this plasmid's Addgene catalogue record and pLannotate feature annotations shown in this document.]
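Description:
pADSL-2XStrep is a 7,028 bp mammalian expression plasmid built on the pCI-neo backbone, which was modified by adding a tandem Strep-tag II sequence at the end of the multiple cloning site. It is propagated in E. coli through a high-copy ColE1/pUC-type origin with ampicillin selection (β-lactamase under its own promoter). An f1 origin is also present, allowing single-stranded DNA production. For selection in mammalian cells, an SV40 enhancer/early promoter drives the neomycin phosphotransferase gene followed by a synthetic polyadenylation signal, which permits G418 selection of stable transfectants.

The payload is the 1,452 bp human ADSL (adenylosuccinate lyase) coding sequence, cloned between EcoRI and XmaI sites that both remain intact. Transcription is driven by the human cytomegalovirus immediate-early enhancer and promoter, followed by a chimeric β-globin/immunoglobulin intron that generally improves mRNA processing and expression. The transcript is terminated by an SV40 polyadenylation signal. A T7 promoter lies just upstream of the insert and a T3 promoter fragment lies downstream. The ADSL reading frame continues through a short stretch of residual cloning-site sequence into the backbone-encoded Twin-Strep-tag, two Strep-tag II units joined by a linker, giving a C-terminally tagged protein that binds Strep-Tactin with enhanced affinity.

ADSL catalyses two non-sequential steps of de novo purine synthesis, converting SAICAR to AICAR and succinyl-AMP to AMP, each with release of fumarate. The construct is intended for expressing tagged human ADSL in mammalian cells. The associated study concerns mapping post-translational modifications of the de novo purine biosynthetic enzymes, an application for which affinity capture through the tag would be well suited.
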