Features (pLannotate 1.2.2; 22 found; start..end, strand, type, name):
    140..517     +  enhancer       CMV enhancer: human cytomegalovirus immediate early enhancer
    518..729     +  promoter       CMV promoter: human cytomegalovirus (CMV) immediate early promoter
    890..1022    +  intron         chimeric intron: chimera between introns from human β-globin and immunoglobulin heavy chain genes
   1067..1085    +  promoter       T7 promoter: promoter for bacteriophage T7 RNA polymerase
   1091..1112    +  misc_feature   MCS (fragment): multiple cloning site
   1113..2564    +  CDS            ADSL: PUR8_HUMAN - Also known as AMPS. Experimental evidence at protein level: Swiss-Prot protein existence level 1. Catalyzes two non-sequential steps in de novo AMP synthesis: converts (S)-2-(5-amino-1-(5-phospho-D-ribosyl)imidazole-4- carboxamido)succinate (SAICAR) to fumarate plus 5-amino-1-(5-phospho-D- ribosyl)imidazole-4-carboxamide, and thereby also contributes to de novo IMP synthesis, and converts succinyladenosine monophosphate (SAMP) to AMP and fumarate. From Homo sapiens (Human).
   2564..2581    +  misc_feature   MCS (fragment): multiple cloning site
   2592..2681    +  CDS            Twin-Strep-tag: two Strep-Tag®II moieties connected by a linker for enhanced binding to Strep-Tactin®, an engineered form of streptavidin (Schmidt et al., 2013)
   2697..2714    -  promoter       T3 promoter (fragment): promoter for bacteriophage T3 RNA polymerase
   2732..2853    -  polyA_signal   SV40 poly(A) signal: SV40 polyadenylation signal
   2876..2944    -  CDS            large T antigen (fragment): large T antigen from SV40 (simian virus 40)
   2968..3035    +  CDS            lacZα (fragment): LacZα fragment of β-galactosidase; lacZ fragment
   3039..3467    +  rep_origin     f1 ori (sequence partly withheld): f1 bacteriophage origin of replication; arrow indicates direction of (+) strand synthesis
   3495..3546    -  misc_feature   bom (fragment): basis of mobility region from pBR322
   3611..3968    +  promoter       SV40 promoter: SV40 enhancer and early promoter
   4019..4810    +  CDS            neo: KKA2_KLEPN - Also known as kan, nptII. Experimental evidence at protein level: Swiss-Prot protein existence level 1. Resistance to kanamycin, neomycin, paromomycin, ribostamycin, butirosin and gentamicin B. From Klebsiella pneumoniae.
   4877..4925    +  polyA_signal   poly(A) signal: synthetic polyadenylation signal
   4945..4999    -  misc_feature   bom (fragment): basis of mobility region from pBR322
   5101..5136    -  CDS            rop (fragment): Rop protein, which maintains plasmids at low copy number; rop
   5231..5335    +  promoter       AmpR promoter: bla
   5336..6196    +  CDS            AmpR: β-lactamase; bla; confers resistance to ampicillin, carbenicillin, and related antibiotics
   6367..6955    +  rep_origin     ori: high-copy-number ColE1/pMB1/pBR322/pUC origin of replication
>Addgene plasmid #125684 | pADSL-2XStrep | addgene full sequence | sequence record 245747 | Addgene NGS Result
TCAATATTGGCCATTAGCCATATTATTCATTGGTTATATAGCATAAATCAATATTGGCTATTGGCCATTG
CATACGTTGTATCTATATCATAATATGTACATTTATATTGGCTCATGTCCAATATGACCGCCATGTTGGC
ATTGATTATTGACTAGTTATTAATAGTAATCAATTACGGGGTCATTAGTTCATAGCCCATATATGGAGTT
CCGCGTTACATAACTTACGGTAAATGGCCCGCCTGGCTGACCGCCCAACGACCCCCGCCCATTGACGTCA
ATAATGACGTATGTTCCCATAGTAACGCCAATAGGGACTTTCCATTGACGTCAATGGGTGGAGTATTTAC
GGTAAACTGCCCACTTGGCAGTACATCAAGTGTATCATATGCCAAGTCCGCCCCCTATTGACGTCAATGA
CGGTAAATGGCCCGCCTGGCATTATGCCCAGTACATGACCTTACGGGACTTTCCTACTTGGCAGTACATC
TACGTATTAGTCATCGCTATTACCATGGTGATGCGGTTTTGGCAGTACACCAATGGGCGTGGATAGCGGT
TTGACTCACGGGGATTTCCAAGTCTCCACCCCATTGACGTCAATGGGAGTTTGTTTTGGCACCAAAATCA
ACGGGACTTTCCAAAATGTCGTAACAACTGCGATCGCCCGCCCCGTTGACGCAAATGGGCGGTAGGCGTG
TACGGTGGGAGGTCTATATAAGCAGAGCTCGTTTAGTGAACCGTCAGATCACTAGAAGCTTTATTGCGGT
AGTTTATCACAGTTAAATTGCTAACGCAGTCAGTGCTTCTGACACAACAGTCTCGAACTTAAGCTGCAGT
GACTCTCTTAAGGTAGCCTTGCAGAAGTTGGTCGTGAGGCACTGGGCAGGTAAGTATCAAGGTTACAAGA
CAGGTTTAAGGAGACCAATAGAAACTGGGCTTGTCGAGACAGAGAAGACTCTTGCGTTTCTGATAGGCAC
CTATTGGTCTTACTGACATCCACTTTGCCTTTCTCTCCACAGGTGTCCACTCCCAGTTCAATTACAGCTC
TTAAGGCTAGAGTACTTAATACGACTCACTATAGGCTAGCCTCGAGCTCAAGCTTCGAATTCATGGCGGC
TGGAGGCGATCATGGTTCGCCCGACAGCTACCGCTCACCTCTTGCCTCCCGCTATGCCAGCCCGGAGATG
TGCTTCGTGTTTAGCGACAGGTATAAATTCCGGACATGGCGGCAGCTGTGGCTGTGGCTGGCGGAGGCCG
AGCAGACATTGGGTTTGCCTATCACAGATGAACAAATCCAGGAGATGAAATCAAACCTGGAGAACATCGA
CTTCAAGATGGCAGCTGAGGAAGAGAAACGTTTACGACATGATGTGATGGCTCACGTGCACACATTTGGC
CACTGCTGTCCAAAAGCTGCAGGCATTATTCACCTTGGTGCTACTTCTTGCTATGTTGGAGACAATACTG
ACTTGATTATTCTTAGAAATGCACTTGACCTGCTTTTGCCAAAGCTTGCCAGAGTGATCTCTCGGCTTGC
CGACTTTGCTAAGGAACGAGCCAGTCTACCCACATTAGGTTTCACACATTTCCAGCCTGCACAGCTGACC
ACAGTTGGGAAACGTTGCTGTCTTTGGATTCAGGATCTTTGCATGGATCTCCAGAACTTGAAGCGTGTCC
GAGATGACCTGCGCTTCCGGGGAGTAAAGGGTACCACTGGCACTCAGGCCAGTTTCCTGCAGCTCTTTGA
GGGAGATGACCATAAGGTAGAGCAGCTTGACAAGATGGTGACAGAAAAGGCAGGATTTAAGAGAGCTTTC
ATCATCACAGGGCAGACATATACACGAAAAGTGGATATTGAAGTACTGTCTGTGCTGGCTAGCTTGGGGG
CATCAGTGCACAAGATTTGCACCGACATACGCCTCCTGGCAAACCTCAAGGAGATGGAGGAACCCTTTGA
AAAACAGCAGATTGGCTCAAGTGCGATGCCATATAAGCGGAATCCCATGCGTTCAGAACGTTGCTGCAGT
CTTGCCCGCCACCTGATGACCCTTGTCATGGACCCGCTACAGACAGCATCTGTCCAGTGGTTTGAACGCA
CACTGGATGATAGTGCCAACCGACGGATCTGTTTGGCCGAGGCATTTCTTACCGCAGATACTATATTGAA
TACGCTGCAGAACATTTCTGAAGGATTGGTCGTGTACCCCAAAGTAATTGAACGGCGCATTCGGCAAGAG
CTGCCTTTCATGGCCACAGAGAACATCATCATGGCCATGGTCAAAGCTGGAGGTAGCCGCCAGGATTGCC
ATGAGAAAATCAGAGTGCTTTCTCAGCAGGCAGCTTCTGTGGTTAAGCAGGAAGGGGGTGACAATGACCT
CATAGAGCGTATCCAGGTTGATGCCTACTTCAGTCCCATTCACTCCCAGTTGGATCATTTACTGGATCCT
TCTTCTTTCACTGGTCGTGCCTCCCAGCAGGTGCAGAGATTCTTAGAAGAGGAGGTGTATCCCCTGTTAA
AACCATATGAAAGCGTGATGAAGGTGAAAGCAGAATTATGTCTGGCCCGGGATCCACCGGTCGCCACCGG
GAGCGCTTGGAGCCACCCGCAGTTCGAAAAAGGTGGAGGTTCTGGCGGTGGATCGGGAGGTTCAGCGTGG
AGCCACCCGCAGTTCGAGAAATAAAGCGGCCGCTTCCCTTTAGTGAGGGTTAATGCTTCGAGCAGACATG
ATAAGATACATTGATGAGTTTGGACAAACCACAACTAGAATGCAGTGAAAAAAATGCTTTATTTGTGAAA
TTTGTGATGCTATTGCTTTATTTGTAACCATTATAAGCTGCAATAAACAAGTTAACAACAACAATTGCAT
TCATTTTATGTTTCAGGTTCAGGGGGAGATGTGGGAGGTTTTTTAAAGCAAGTAAAACCTCTACAAATGT
GGTAAAATCCGATAAGGATCGATCCGGGCTGGCGTAATAGCGAAGAGGCCCGCACCGATCGCCCTTCCCA
ACAGTTGCGCAGCCTGAATGGCGAATGG
[124 nt withheld, positions 3039-3162]
C
[91 nt withheld, positions 3164-3254]
A
[49 nt withheld, positions 3256-3304]
CCTTTGACGTTGGAGTCCACGTTCTTT
[37 nt withheld, positions 3332-3368]
ACCCTATCTCGGTCTATTCTTTTGATTTATAAGGGATTTTGCCGATTTCGGCCTATTGGTTAAAAAATGA
GCTGATTTAACAAAAATTTAACGCGAATTTTAACAAAATATTAACGCTTACAATTTCCTGATGCGGTATT
TTCTCCTTACGCATCTGTGCGGTATTTCACACCGCATACGCGGATCTGCGCAGCACCATGGCCTGAAATA
ACCTCTGAAAGAGGAACTTGGTTAGGTACCTTCTGAGGCGGAAAGAACCAGCTGTGGAATGTGTGTCAGT
TAGGGTGTGGAAAGTCCCCAGGCTCCCCAGCAGGCAGAAGTATGCAAAGCATGCATCTCAATTAGTCAGC
AACCAGGTGTGGAAAGTCCCCAGGCTCCCCAGCAGGCAGAAGTATGCAAAGCATGCATCTCAATTAGTCA
GCAACCATAGTCCCGCCCCTAACTCCGCCCATCCCGCCCCTAACTCCGCCCAGTTCCGCCCATTCTCCGC
CCCATGGCTGACTAATTTTTTTTATTTATGCAGAGGCCGAGGCCGCCTCGGCCTCTGAGCTATTCCAGAA
GTAGTGAGGAGGCTTTTTTGGAGGCCTAGGCTTTTGCAAAAAGCTTGATTCTTCTGACACAACAGTCTCG
AACTTAAGGCTAGAGCCACCATGATTGAACAAGATGGATTGCACGCAGGTTCTCCGGCCGCTTGGGTGGA
GAGGCTATTCGGCTATGACTGGGCACAACAGACAATCGGCTGCTCTGATGCCGCCGTGTTCCGGCTGTCA
GCGCAGGGGCGCCCGGTTCTTTTTGTCAAGACCGACCTGTCCGGTGCCCTGAATGAACTGCAGGACGAGG
CAGCGCGGCTATCGTGGCTGGCCACGACGGGCGTTCCTTGCGCAGCTGTGCTCGACGTTGTCACTGAAGC
GGGAAGGGACTGGCTGCTATTGGGCGAAGTGCCGGGGCAGGATCTCCTGTCATCTCACCTTGCTCCTGCC
GAGAAAGTATCCATCATGGCTGATGCAATGCGGCGGCTGCATACGCTTGATCCGGCTACCTGCCCATTCG
ACCACCAAGCGAAACATCGCATCGAGCGAGCACGTACTCGGATGGAAGCCGGTCTTGTCGATCAGGATGA
TCTGGACGAAGAGCATCAGGGGCTCGCGCCAGCCGAACTGTTCGCCAGGCTCAAGGCGCGCATGCCCGAC
GGCGAGGATCTCGTCGTGACCCATGGCGATGCCTGCTTGCCGAATATCATGGTGGAAAATGGCCGCTTTT
CTGGATTCATCGACTGTGGCCGGCTGGGTGTGGCGGACCGCTATCAGGACATAGCGTTGGCTACCCGTGA
TATTGCTGAAGAGCTTGGCGGCGAATGGGCTGACCGCTTCCTCGTGCTTTACGGTATCGCCGCTCCCGAT
TCGCAGCGCATCGCCTTCTATCGCCTTCTTGACGAGTTCTTCTGAGCGGGACTCTGGGGTTCGAAATGAC
CGACCAAGCGACGCCCAACCTGCCATCACGATGGCCGCAATAAAATATCTTTATTTTCATTACATCTGTG
TGTTGGTTTTTTGTGTGAATCGATAGCGATAAGGATCCGCGTATGGTGCACTCTCAGTACAATCTGCTCT
GATGCCGCATAGTTAAGCCAGCCCCGACACCCGCCAACACCCGCTGACGCGCCCTGACGGGCTTGTCTGC
TCCCGGCATCCGCTTACAGACAAGCTGTGACCGTCTCCGGGAGCTGCATGTGTCAGAGGTTTTCACCGTC
ATCACCGAAACGCGCGAGACGAAAGGGCCTCGTGATACGCCTATTTTTATAGGTTAATGTCATGATAATA
ATGGTTTCTTAGACGTCAGGTGGCACTTTTCGGGGAAATGTGCGCGGAACCCCTATTTGTTTATTTTTCT
AAATACATTCAAATATGTATCCGCTCATGAGACAATAACCCTGATAAATGCTTCAATAATATTGAAAAAG
GAAGAGTATGAGTATTCAACATTTCCGTGTCGCCCTTATTCCCTTTTTTGCGGCATTTTGCCTTCCTGTT
TTTGCTCACCCAGAAACGCTGGTGAAAGTAAAAGATGCTGAAGATCAGTTGGGTGCACGAGTGGGTTACA
TCGAACTGGATCTCAACAGCGGTAAGATCCTTGAGAGTTTTCGCCCCGAAGAACGTTTTCCAATGATGAG
CACTTTTAAAGTTCTGCTATGTGGCGCGGTATTATCCCGTATTGACGCCGGGCAAGAGCAACTCGGTCGC
CGCATACACTATTCTCAGAATGACTTGGTTGAGTACTCACCAGTCACAGAAAAGCATCTTACGGATGGCA
TGACAGTAAGAGAATTATGCAGTGCTGCCATAACCATGAGTGATAACACTGCGGCCAACTTACTTCTGAC
AACGATCGGAGGACCGAAGGAGCTAACCGCTTTTTTGCACAACATGGGGGATCATGTAACTCGCCTTGAT
CGTTGGGAACCGGAGCTGAATGAAGCCATACCAAACGACGAGCGTGACACCACGATGCCTGTAGCAATGG
CAACAACGTTGCGCAAACTATTAACTGGCGAACTACTTACTCTAGCTTCCCGGCAACAATTAATAGACTG
GATGGAGGCGGATAAAGTTGCAGGACCACTTCTGCGCTCGGCCCTTCCGGCTGGCTGGTTTATTGCTGAT
AAATCTGGAGCCGGTGAGCGTGGGTCTCGCGGTATCATTGCAGCACTGGGGCCAGATGGTAAGCCCTCCC
GTATCGTAGTTATCTACACGACGGGGAGTCAGGCAACTATGGATGAACGAAATAGACAGATCGCTGAGAT
AGGTGCCTCACTGATTAAGCATTGGTAACTGTCAGACCAAGTTTACTCATATATACTTTAGATTGATTTA
AAACTTCATTTTTAATTTAAAAGGATCTAGGTGAAGATCCTTTTTGATAATCTCATGACCAAAATCCCTT
AACGTGAGTTTTCGTTCCACTGAGCGTCAGACCCCGTAGAAAAGATCAAAGGATCTTCTTGAGATCCTTT
TTTTCTGCGCGTAATCTGCTGCTTGCAAACAAAAAAACCACCGCTACCAGCGGTGGTTTGTTTGCCGGAT
CAAGAGCTACCAACTCTTTTTCCGAAGGTAACTGGCTTCAGCAGAGCGCAGATACCAAATACTGTTCTTC
TAGTGTAGCCGTAGTTAGGCCACCACTTCAAGAACTCTGTAGCACCGCCTACATACCTCGCTCTGCTAAT
CCTGTTACCAGTGGCTGCTGCCAGTGGCGATAAGTCGTGTCTTACCGGGTTGGACTCAAGACGATAGTTA
CCGGATAAGGCGCAGCGGTCGGGCTGAACGGGGGGTTCGTGCACACAGCCCAGCTTGGAGCGAACGACCT
ACACCGAACTGAGATACCTACAGCGTGAGCTATGAGAAAGCGCCACGCTTCCCGAAGGGAGAAAGGCGGA
CAGGTATCCGGTAAGCGGCAGGGTCGGAACAGGAGAGCGCACGAGGGAGCTTCCAGGGGGAAACGCCTGG
TATCTTTATAGTCCTGTCGGGTTTCGCCACCTCTGACTTGAGCGTCGATTTTTGTGATGCTCGTCAGGGG
GGCGGAGCCTATGGAAAAACGCCAGCAACGCGGCCTTTTTACGGTTCCTGGCCTTTTGCTGGCCTTTTGC
TCACATGGCTCGACAGATCT
